>Addgene plasmid #100449 | pCMV_mEm_4GS_LF82_538 | addgene full sequence | sequence record 210231 | Addgene NGS Result
GTGAAATACCGCACAGATGCGTAAGGAGAAAATACCGCATCAGGCGCCATTCGCCATTCAGGCTGCGCAA
CTGTTGGGAAGGGCGATCGGTGCGGGCCTCTTCGCTATTACGCCAGCTGGCGAAAGGGGGATGTGCTGCA
AGGCGATTAAGTTGGGTAACGCCAGGGTTTTCCCAGTCACGACGTTGTAAAACGACGGCCAGTGAGTTCG
AGCTTGCATGCCTGCAGGTCGTTACATAACTTACGGTAAATGGCCCGCCTGGCTGACCGCCCAACGACCC
CCGCCCATTGACGTCAATAATGACGTATGTTCCCATAGTAACGCCAATAGGGACTTTCCATTGACGTCAA
TGGGTGGAGTATTTACGGTAAACTGCCCACTTGGCAGTACATCAAGTGTATCATATGCCAAGTACGCCCC
CTATTGACGTCAATGACGGTAAATGGCCCGCCTGGCATTATGCCCAGTACATGACCTTATGGGACTTTCC
TACTTGGCAGTACATCTACGTATTAGTCATCGCTATTACCATGGTGATGCGGTTTTGGCAGTACATCAAT
GGGCGTGGATAGCGGTTTGACTCACGGGGATTTCCAAGTCTCCACCCCATTGACGTCAATGGGAGTTTGT
TTTGGCACCAAAATCAACGGGACTTTCCAAAATGTCGTAACAACTCCGCCCCATTGACGCAAATGGGCGG
TAGGCGTGTACGGTGGGAGGTCTATATAAGCAGAGCTCGTTTAGTGAACCGTCAGATCGCCTGGAGACGC
CATCCACGCTGTTTTGACCTCCATAGAAGACACCGGGACCGATCCAGCCTCCGGACTCTAGAGGATCCGG
TACTAGAGGAACTGAAAAACCAGAAAGTTAACTGGTAAGTTTAGTCTTTTTGTCTTTTATTTCAGGTCCC
GGATCCGGTGGTGGTGCAAATCAAAGAACTGCTCCTCAGTGGATGTTGCCTTTACTTCTAGGCCTGTACG
GAAGTGTTACTTCTGCTCTAAAAGCTGCGGAATTGTACCCGCGGGCCCACCATGGTGAGCAAGGGCGAGG
AGCTGTTCACCGGGGTGGTGCCCATCCTGGTCGAGCTGGACGGCGACGTAAACGGCCACAAGTTCAGCGT
GTCCGGCGAGGGCGAGGGCGATGCCACCTACGGCAAGCTGACCCTGAAGTTCATCTGCACCACCGGCAAG
CTGCCCGTGCCCTGGCCCACCCTCGTGACCACCTTGACCTACGGCGTGCAGTGCTTCGCCCGCTACCCCG
ACCACATGAAGCAGCACGACTTCTTCAAGTCCGCCATGCCCGAAGGCTACGTCCAGGAGCGCACCATCTT
CTTCAAGGACGACGGCAACTACAAGACCCGCGCCGAGGTGAAGTTCGAGGGCGACACCCTGGTGAACCGC
ATCGAGCTGAAGGGCATCGACTTCAAGGAGGACGGCAACATCCTGGGGCACAAGCTGGAGTACAACTACA
ACAGCCACAAGGTCTATATCACCGCCGACAAGCAGAAGAACGGCATCAAGGTGAACTTCAAGACCCGCCA
CAACATCGAGGACGGCAGCGTGCAGCTCGCCGACCACTACCAGCAGAACACCCCCATCGGCGACGGCCCC
GTGCTGCTGCCCGACAACCACTACCTGAGCACCCAGTCCAAGCTGAGCAAAGACCCCAACGAGAAGCGCG
ATCACATGGTCCTGCTGGAGTTCGTGACCGCCGCCGGGATCACTCTCGGCATGGACGAGCTGTACAAGCG
AATTGGTGGAGGGGGCGGTTCCGGTGGCGGAGGTTCCCGAATTCGTCGACGGAGATCTGATATGCCATTA
GTGAATGGACGGATACTGCTCGACCGCATTCAGGAAAAACGGGTATTAGCGGGCGCGTTTAATACCACCA
ATCTGGAGACGACAATTTCAATTTTAAACGCTATTGAGCGTTCGGGATTACCCAACTTCATTCAGATTGC
GCCCACCAATGCACAACTGTCGGGATACGATTACATATATGAAATCGTGAAACGTCACGCCGATAAAATG
GATGTTCCGGTCAGTCTTCATCTGGATCACGGGAAAACCCTGGAGGATGTTAAACAGGCGGTGCGCGCGG
GCTTTACCTCGGTCATGATTGACGGTGCCGCATTCTCTTTTGAAGAGAATATCGCTTTCACCCAGGAAGC
TGTCGATTTCTGTAAATCCTATGGCGTGCCGGTTGAAGCGGAGCTGGGGGCGATTCTCGGCAAAGAAGAT
GATCACGTCAGCGAAGCCGATTGCAAAACGGAACCGGAAAAGGTGAAGACCTTTGTCGAACGCACCGGTT
GCGACATGCTGGCAGTTTCTATTGGTAACGTTCATGGCCTGGACGATATACCGCGGATCGATATCCCCCT
GCTGAAGCGCATTGCCGAAGTCAGCCCGGTGCCGCTGGTTATTCACGGCGGCTCCGGTATCGCCCCGGAG
ATATTACGCAGTTTCGTTAATTATCGCGTCGCTAAAGTGAATATCGCCAGCGATCTGCGCAAAGCGTTTA
TCACCGCAGTCGGCAAAGCGTATGTGAATAATCACAACGAGGCGAATCTGGCACGGGTGATGGCATCAGC
AAAAAACGCCGTCGAGGAAGATGTGTATAGCAAAATCCTGATGATGAATGAGGGGCATCGGTTGGGTAAG
TGAATCGGTACCCTCGAGAAGCTTGCGGCCGCGGGGATCCAGACATGATAAGATACATTGATGAGTTTGG
ACAAACCACAACTAGAATGCAGTGAAAAAAATGCTTTATTTGTGAAATTTGTGATGCTATTGCTTTATTT
GTAACCATTATAAGCTGCAATAAACAAGTTAACAACAACAATTGCATTCATTTTATGTTTCAGGTTCAGG
GGGAGGTGTGGGAGGTTTTTTCGGATCCTCTAGAGTCGATCTGCAGGCATGCTAGCTTGGCGTAATCATG
GTCATAGCTGTTTCCTGTGTGAAATTGTTATCCGCTCACAATTCCACACAACATACGAGCCGGAAGCATA
AAGTGTAAAGCCTGGGGTGCCTAATGAGTGAGCTAACTCACATTAATTGCGTTGCGCTCACTGCCCGCTT
TCCAGTCGGGAAACCTGTCGTGCCAGCTGCATTAATGAATCGGCCAACGCGCGGGGAGAGGCGGTTTGCG
TATTGGGCGCTCTTCCGCTTCCTCGCTCACTGACTCGCTGCGCTCGGTCGTTCGGCTGCGGCGAGCGGTA
TCAGCTCACTCAAAGGCGGTAATACGGTTATCCACAGAATCAGGGGATAACGCAGGAAAGAACATGTGAG
CAAAAGGCCAGCAAAAGGCCAGGAACCGTAAAAAGGCCGCGTTGCTGGCGTTTTTCCATAGGCTCCGCCC
CCCTGACGAGCATCACAAAAATCGACGCTCAAGTCAGAGGTGGCGAAACCCGACAGGACTATAAAGATAC
CAGGCGTTTCCCCCTGGAAGCTCCCTCGTGCGCTCTCCTGTTCCGACCCTGCCGCTTACCGGATACCTGT
CCGCCTTTCTCCCTTCGGGAAGCGTGGCGCTTTCTCATAGCTCACGCTGTAGGTATCTCAGTTCGGTGTA
GGTCGTTCGCTCCAAGCTGGGCTGTGTGCACGAACCCCCCGTTCAGCCCGACCGCTGCGCCTTATCCGGT
AACTATCGTCTTGAGTCCAACCCGGTAAGACACGACTTATCGCCACTGGCAGCAGCCACTGGTAACAGGA
TTAGCAGAGCGAGGTATGTAGGCGGTGCTACAGAGTTCTTGAAGTGGTGGCCTAACTACGGCTACACTAG
AAGAACAGTATTTGGTATCTGCGCTCTGCTGAAGCCAGTTACCTTCGGAAAAAGAGTTGGTAGCTCTTGA
TCCGGCAAACAAACCACCGCTGGTAGCGGTGGTTTTTTTGTTTGCAAGCAGCAGATTACGCGCAGAAAAA
AAGGATCTCAAGAAGATCCTTTGATCTTTTCTACGGGGTCTGACGCTCAGTGGAACGAAAACTCACGTTA
AGGGATTTTGGTCATGAGATTATCAAAAAGGATCTTCACCTAGATCCTTTTAAATTAAAAATGAAGTTTT
AAATCAATCTAAAGTATATATGAGTAAACTTGGTCTGACAGTTACCAATGCTTAATCAGTGAGGCACCTA
TCTCAGCGATCTGTCTATTTCGTTCATCCATAGTTGCCTGACTCCCCGTCGTGTAGATAACTACGATACG
GGAGGGCTTACCATCTGGCCCCAGTGCTGCAATGATACCGCGAGACCCACGCTCACCGGCTCCAGATTTA
TCAGCAATAAACCAGCCAGCCGGAAGGGCCGAGCGCAGAAGTGGTCCTGCAACTTTATCCGCCTCCATCC
AGTCTATTAATTGTTGCCGGGAAGCTAGAGTAAGTAGTTCGCCAGTTAATAGTTTGCGCAACGTTGTTGC
CATTGCTACAGGCATCGTGGTGTCACGCTCGTCGTTTGGTATGGCTTCATTCAGCTCCGGTTCCCAACGA
TCAAGGCGAGTTACATGATCCCCCATGTTGTGCAAAAAAGCGGTTAGCTCCTTCGGTCCTCCGATCGTTG
TCAGAAGTAAGTTGGCCGCAGTGTTATCACTCATGGTTATGGCAGCACTGCATAATTCTCTTACTGTCAT
GCCATCCGTAAGATGCTTTTCTGTGACTGGTGAGTACTCAACCAAGTCATTCTGAGAATAGTGTATGCGG
CGACCGAGTTGCTCTTGCCCGGCGTCAATACGGGATAATACCGCGCCACATAGCAGAACTTTAAAAGTGC
TCATCATTGGAAAACGTTCTTCGGGGCGAAAACTCTCAAGGATCTTACCGCTGTTGAGATCCAGTTCGAT
GTAACCCACTCGTGCACCCAACTGATCTTCAGCATCTTTTACTTTCACCAGCGTTTCTGGGTGAGCAAAA
ACAGGAAGGCAAAATGCCGCAAAAAAGGGAATAAGGGCGACACGGAAATGTTGAATACTCATACTCTTCC
TTTTTCAATATTATTGAAGCATTTATCAGGGTTATTGTCTCATGAGCGGATACATATTTGAATGTATTTA
GAAAAATAAACAAATAGGGGTTCCGCGCACATTTCCCCGAAAAGTGCCACCTGACGTCTAAGAAACCATT
ATTATCATGACATTAACCTATAAAAATAGGCGTATCACGAGGCCCTTTCGTCTCGCGCGTTTCGGTGATG
ACGGTGAAAACCTCTGACACATGCAGCTCCCGGAGACGGTCACAGCTTGTCTGTAAGCGGATGCCGGGAG
CAGACAAGCCCGTCAGGGCGCGTCAGCGGGTGTTGGCGGGTGTCGGGGCTGGCTTAACTATGCGGCATCA
GAGCAGATTGTACTGAGAGTGCACCATATGCGGT
Features (pLannotate 1.2.2; 16 found; start..end, strand, type, name):
     50..205     -  CDS            lacZα (fragment): LacZα fragment of β-galactosidase; lacZ fragment
    211..231     -  misc_feature   MCS (fragment): pUC18/19 multiple cloning site
    230..533     +  enhancer       CMV enhancer: human cytomegalovirus immediate early enhancer
    534..737     +  promoter       CMV promoter: human cytomegalovirus (CMV) immediate early promoter
    875..971     +  intron         SV40 intron: modified SV40 intron with splice donor and acceptor sites
   1032..1748    +  CDS            mEmerald: mEmerald is a basic (constitutively fluorescent) green fluorescent protein published in 1998, derived from Aequorea victoria. It is reported to be a very rapidly-maturing monomer with moderate acid sensitivity.
   2696..2830    -  polyA_signal   SV40 poly(A) signal: SV40 polyadenylation signal
   2965..2981    -  protein_bind   lac operator: The lac repressor binds to the lac operator to inhibit transcription in E. coli. This inhibition can be relieved by adding lactose or isopropyl-β-D-thiogalactopyranoside (IPTG). lac repressor encoded by lacI
   2989..3019    -  promoter       lac promoter: promoter for the E. coli lac operon
   3034..3055    -  protein_bind   CAP binding site: CAP binding activates transcription in the presence of cAMP. E. coli catabolite activator protein
   3068..3160    -  CDS            lacI (fragment): lac repressor; lacI; The lac repressor binds to the lac operator to inhibit transcription in E. coli. This inhibition can be relieved by adding lactose or isopropyl-β-D-thiogalactopyranoside (IPTG).
   3343..3931    -  rep_origin     ori: high-copy-number ColE1/pMB1/pBR322/pUC origin of replication
   4102..4962    -  CDS            AmpR: β-lactamase; bla; confers resistance to ampicillin, carbenicillin, and related antibiotics
   4963..5067    -  promoter       AmpR promoter: bla
   5162..5197    +  CDS            rop (fragment): Rop protein, which maintains plasmids at low copy number; rop
   5299..44      +  misc_feature   bom (fragment) (across the origin): basis of mobility region from pBR322
