[The description below was written by a language model from this plasmid's Addgene catalogue record and pLannotate feature annotations shown in this document.]
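Description:
pCMV_mEm_4GS_LF82_538 is a mammalian expression plasmid that produces the protein encoded by the Escherichia coli LF82_538 coding sequence as a fusion to the green fluorescent protein mEmerald. It is built on a pUC-type pCMV backbone of about 4.5 kb. With the 852 bp insert, the full sequenced plasmid is 5,354 nt. Propagation in E. coli relies on a high-copy ColE1/pUC origin and an ampicillin resistance gene (β-lactamase with its own promoter). The remaining bacterial annotations are fragments of lacZα, the pUC multiple cloning site, lacI, rop and bom, together with a lac promoter, lac operator and CAP binding site. These appear to be cloning-vector remnants with no evident role in the expression cassette. No mammalian selection marker is annotated, which fits transient transfection use.

The expression cassette runs from the human cytomegalovirus immediate early enhancer and promoter through a modified SV40 intron, which provides splice sites of the kind commonly included to improve mRNA processing and expression. The mEmerald open reading frame follows. The bacterial insert was introduced by ligation independent cloning downstream of mEmerald, so the fluorescent tag sits at the N terminus. The "4GS" in the name suggests a glycine-serine linker between the two parts, although the record does not describe it. The insert itself is not annotated in the feature table, but it would fall in the unannotated gap between mEmerald and the SV40 polyadenylation signal that ends the transcript.

The associated publication describes a multi-phenotypic imaging screen that expressed bacterial proteins exogenously in HeLa cells to identify effectors. This construct would allow the localisation and cellular effects of LF82_538 to be followed by fluorescence microscopy.
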