Addgene plasmid #100449: pCMV_mEm_4GS_LF82_538
Purpose: Mammalian expression of E. coli LF82_538 CDS fused to mEmerald
Depositing lab: Alan Huett. Depositing organization: University of Nottingham. Publication: A multi-phenotypic imaging screen to identify bacterial effectors by exogenous expression in a HeLa cell line. Collins A, Huett A. Sci Data. 2018 May 15;5:180081. doi: 10.1038/sdata.2018.81. PubMed 29762554.
Backbone
  Vector backbone: pCMV
  Backbone size w/o insert (bp): 4502
  Vector type: Mammalian Expression
Growth in bacteria
  Bacterial resistance: Ampicillin, 100 μg/mL
  Growth temperature: 37°C
  Growth strain: XL1 Blue
  Copy number: High Copy
Gene/Insert
  Gene/Insert name: LF82_538
  Insert size (bp): 852
  Promoter: CMV
  Tag / fusion protein: mEmerald (N terminal on backbone)
  Cloning method: Ligation Independent Cloning
  Sequencing primers: 5′ ACTTCTGCTCTAAAAGCTGCGG; 3′ CACTGCATTCTAGTTGTGGTTTGTC
Terms and licenses: Academic/Nonprofit Terms; Industry Terms: Not Available to Industry
How to cite: pCMV_mEm_4GS_LF82_538 was a gift from Alan Huett (Addgene plasmid # 100449 ; http://n2t.net/addgene:100449 ; RRID:Addgene_100449)
