>Addgene plasmid #100449 | pCMV_mEm_4GS_LF82_538 | depositor partial sequence | sequence record 183759 | Sequence across LF82 gene insert region
CTCGGCATGGACGAGCTGTACNAGCGAATTGGTGGAGGGGGCGGTTCCGGTGGCGGAGGTTCCCGAATTC
GTCGACGGAGATCTGATATGCCATTAGTGAATGGACGGATACTGCTCGACCGCATTCAGGAAAAACGGGT
ATTAGCGGGCGCGTTTAATACCACCAATCTGGAGACGACAATTTCAATTTTAAACGCTATTGAGCGTTCG
GGATTACCCAACTTCATTCAGATTGCGCCCACCAATGCACAACTGTCGGGATACGATTACATATATGAAA
TCGTGAAACGTCACGCCGATAAAATGGATGTTCCGGTCAGTCTTCATCTGGATCACGGGAAAACCCTGGA
GGATGTTAAACAGGCGGTGCGCGCGGGCTTTACCTCGGTCATGATTGACGGTGCCGCATTCTCTTTTGAA
GAGAATATCGCTTTCACCCAGGAAGCTGTCGATTTCTGTAAATCCTATGGCGTGCCGGTTGAAGCGGAGC
TGGGGGCGATTCTCGGCAAAGAAGATGATCACGTCAGCGAAGCCGATTGCAAAACGGAACCGGAAAAGGT
GAAGACCTTTGTCGAACGCACCGGTTGCGACATGCTGGCAGTTTCTATTGGTAACGTTCATGGCCTGGAC
GATATACCGCGGATCGATATCCCCCTGCTGAAGCGCATTGCCGAAGTCAGCCCGGTGCCGCTGGTTATTC
ACGGCGGCTCCGGTATCGCCCCGGAGATATTACGCAGTTTCGTTAATTATCGCGTCGCTAAAGTGAATAT
CGCCAGCGATCTGCGCAAAGCGTTTATCACCGCAGTCGGCAAAGCGTATGTGAATAATCACAACGAGGCG
AATCTGGCACGGGTGATGGCATCAGCAAAAAACGCCGTCGAGGAAGATGTGTATAGCAAAATCCTGATGA
TGAATGAGGGGCATCGGTTGGGTAAGTGAATCGGTACCCTCGAGAAGCTTGCGGCCGCGGGGATCCAGAC
ATGATNAGATACATTGATGAGTTTNGACAAAC
